>Addgene plasmid #177048 | pEPQD1CB0116 | addgene full sequence | sequence record 349493 | Addgene NGS Result
CATAGACGGCCGCCAGCCCAGCGGCGAGGGCAACCAGCCCGGTGAGCGTCGCAAAGGAGATCCTGATCTG
ACTGATGGGCTGCCTGTATCGAGTGGTGATTTTGTGCCGAGCTGCCGGTCGGGGAGCTGTTGGCTGGCTG
GTGGCAGGATATATTGTGGTGTAAACAAATTGACGCTTAGACAACTTAATAACACATTGCGGACGTTTTT
AATGTACTGGGGTGGATGCAGTGGGCCCCACTCTGTGAAGACAACAGAGAATTCGCATGCGGAGGTCAAC
ATGGTGGAGCACGACACTCTGGTCTACTCCAAAAATGTCAAAGATACAGTCTCAGAAGATCAAAGGGCTA
TTGAGACTTTTCAACAAAGGATAATTTCGGGAAACCTCCTCGGATTCCATTGCCCAGCTATCTGTCACTT
CATCGAAAGGACAGTAGAAAAGGAAGGTGGCTCCTACAAATGCCATCATTGCGATAAAGGAAAGGCTATC
ATTCAAGATCTCTCTGCCGACAGTGGTCCCAAAGATGGACCCCCACCCACGAGGAGCATCGTGGAAAAAG
AAGAGGTTCCAACCACGTCTACAAAGCAAGTGGATTGATGTGACATCTCCACTGACGTAAGGGATGACGC
ACAATCCCACTATCCTTCGCAAGACCCTTCCTCTATATAAGGAAGTTCATTTCATTTGGAGAGGACACGC
TACTGTATAAGAGCTCATTTTTACAACAATTACCAACAACAACAAACAACAAACAACATTACAATTACAT
TTACAATTATCGATAACATGGCTTCTTCTATGCTTTCTTCTGCTGCTGTTGTTGCTACTCGTGCTAGTGC
TGCTCAAGCTAGTATGGTTGCTCCTTTTACTGGACTTAAGTCTGCTGCTTCTTTTCCTGTTACTAGAAAG
CAAAACAACCTTGATATTACTTCTATTGCTAGTAACGGAGGAAGAGTTCGAGCAATGACCAAGACCAATT
CCCCTGCTCCTTCTGTCATCACTTGCAAAGCTGCTGTGGTATGGAAATCAGGGGAGCCACCAAAGGTGGA
AGAGATACAAGTTGATCCACCAAAGGCCTCAGAAGTTAGGATTAAGATGCTTTGTGCCAGTTTGTGCCAC
ACTGATTTCCTTGCCTGCAATGGCCTTCCTGTTCCATTGTTCCCTCGCATTCCTGGACACGAAGGAGTCG
GAATGATCGAGAGCGTTGGAGAAAATGTTACGAACCTAAAAGAAGGAGACATAGTGATGCCACTTTACTT
GGGAGAATGTGGGGAATGCTTGAATTGCAAATCAGGAAGGACAAATTTGTGCCACAAATATCCTTTAGGT
TTTAGTGGATTATTGCTTGATGGAACATCAAGAATGTCAATTGGAGAGCAAAAAGTATATCACCATTTCA
GCTGTTCGACATGGTCAGAGTATATAGTGATTGAAGCAGCTTATGCAGTGAAGGTAGATCCAAGGGTTTC
TCTTCCACATGCTAGCTTTCTTTGCTGTGGATTCACCACTGGTTTTGGTGCTACTTGGAGAGATGTCAAT
GTTGTCAAGGGCTCTACTGTGGCTGTTCTAGGCCTTGGTGCTGTTGGACTTGGGGCTGTGCAAGGAGCTA
AATCACAAGGAGCATCAAGAATTATAGGTTTGGATATCAACGACAAGAAACGTGAAAAGGGAGAAGCATT
TGGAATGACTGAATTTATAAATCCAAAAGGTTCAAACAAATCAATTTCTGAACTAATAAATGAAGCAACT
GGTGGATTAGGACTTGACTATGTCTACGAATGCACTGGAGTTCCAGCTTTACTCAATGAAGCCATTGAAT
CCTCTAAAGTGGGACTTGGAACTGCAGTATTGATTGGGGCAGGACTTGAAACAAGTGGAGAAATCAAATT
CATTCCTCTTCTGTGTGGTAGAACTGTTAAAGGTTCAATTTATGGTGGAGTAAGACCTAAATCAGACCTC
CCCACTTTAATTGAAAAGTGCATAAACAAGGAAATTCCAATGGATGAACTAATGACTCATGAAGTTTCAT
TGTCTGAGATAAACAAAGGATTTGAGTACCTTAAGCATCCTGATTGTGTCAAAGTTGTTATCAAGTTCTA
AGCTTCTCTAGCTAGAGTCGATCGACAAGCTCGAGTTTCTCCATAATAATGTGTGAGTAGTTCCCAGATA
AGGGAATTAGGGTTCCTATAGGGTTTCGCTCATGTGTTGAGCATATAAGAAACCCTTAGTATGTATTTGT
ATTTGTAAAATACTTCTATCAATAAAATTTCTAATTCCTAAAACCAAAATCCAGTACTAAAATCCAGATC
GCTTGTGTTGTCTTCTGCACGAAGTGGTTTAAACTATCAGTGTTTGACAGGATATATTGGCGGGTAAACC
TAAGAGAAAAGAGCGTTTATTAGAATAATCGGATATTTAAAAGGGCGTGAAAAGGTTTATCCGTTCGTCC
ATTTGTATGTGCATGCCAACCACAGGGTTCCCCAGATCAGGCGCTGGCTGCTGAACCCCCAGCCGGAACT
GACCCCACAAGGCCCTAGCGTTTGCAATGCACCAGGTCATCATTGACCCAGGCGTGTTCCACCAGGCCGC
TGCCTCGCAACTCTTCGCAGGCTTCGCCGACCTGCTCGCGCCACTTCTTCACGCGGGTGGAATCCGATCC
GCACATGAGGCGGAAGGTTTCCAGCTTGAGCGGGTACGGCTCCCGGTGCGAGCTGAAATAGTCGAACATC
CGTCGGGCCGTCGGCGACAGCTTGCGGTACTTCTCCCATATGAATTTCGTGTAGTGGTCGCCAGCAAACA
GCACGACGATTTCCTCGTCGATCAGGACCTGGCAACGGGACGTTTTCTTGCCACGGTCCAGGACGCGGAA
GCGGTGCAGCAGCGACACCGATTCCAGGTGCCCAACGCGGTCGGACGTGAAGCCCATCGCCGTCGCCTGT
AGGCGCGACAGGCATTCCTCGGCCTTCGTGTAATACCGGCCATTGATCGACCAGCCCAGGTCCTGGCAAA
GCTCGTAGAACGTGAAGGTGATCGGCTCGCCGATAGGGGTGCGCTTCGCGTACTCCAACACCTGCTGCCA
CACCAGTTCGTCATCGTCGGCCCGCAGCTCGACGCCGGTGTAGGTGATCTTCACGTCCTTGTTGACGTGG
AAAATGACCTTGTTTTGCAGCGCCTCGCGCGGGATTTTCTTGTTGCGCGTGGTGAACAGGGCAGAGCGGG
CCGTGTCGTTTGGCATCGCTCGCATCGTGTCCGGCCACGGCGCAATATCGAACAAGGAAAGCTGCATTTC
CTTGATCTGCTGCTTCGTGTGTTTCAGCAACGCGGCCTGCTTGGCCTCGCTGACCTGTTTTGCCAGGTCC
TCGCCGGCGGTTTTTCGCTTCTTGGTCGTCATAGTTCCTCGCGTGTCGATGGTCATCGACTTCGCCAAAC
CTGCCGCCTCCTGTTCAAGACGACGCGAACGCTCCACGGCGGCCGATGGCGCGGGCAGGGCAGGGGGAGC
CAGTTGCACGCTGTCGCGCTCGATCTTGGCCGTAGCTTGCTGGACCATCGAGCCGACGGACTGGAAGGTT
TCGCGGGGCGCACGCATGACGGTGCGGCTTGCGATGGTTTCGGCATCCTCGGCGGAAAACCCCGCGTCGA
TCAGTTCTTGCCTGTATGCCTTCCGGTCAAACGTCCGATTCATTCACCCTCCTTGCGGGATTGCCCCGAC
TCACGCCGGGGCAATGTGCCCTTATTCCTGATTTGACCCGCCTGGTGCCTTGGTGTCCAGATAATCCACC
TTATCGGCAATGAAGTCGGTCCCGTAGACCGTCTGGCCGTCCTTCTCGTACTTGGTATTCCGAATCTTGC
CCTGCACGAATACCAGCGACCCCTTGCCCAAATACTTGCCGTGGGCCTCGGCCTGAGAGCCAAAACACTT
GATGCGGAAGAAGTCGGTGCGCTCCTGCTTGTCGCCGGCATCGTTGCGCCACATCTAGGATCTGCCAGGA
ACCGTAAAAAGGCCGCGTTGCTGGCGTTTTTCCATAGGCTCCGCCCCCCTGACGAGCATCACAAAAATCG
ACGCTCAAGTCAGAGGTGGCGAAACCCGACAGGACTATAAAGATACCAGGCGTTTCCCCCTGGAAGCTCC
CTCGTGCGCTCTCCTGTTCCGACCCTGCCGCTTACCGGATACCTGTCCGCCTTTCTCCCTTCGGGAAGCG
TGGCGCTTTCTCATAGCTCACGCTGTAGGTATCTCAGTTCGGTGTAGGTCGTTCGCTCCAAGCTGGGCTG
TGTGCACGAACCCCCCGTTCAGCCCGACCGCTGCGCCTTATCCGGTAACTATCGTCTTGAGTCCAACCCG
GTAAGACACGACTTATCGCCACTGGCAGCAGCCACTGGTAACAGGATTAGCAGAGCGAGGTATGTAGGCG
GTGCTACAGAGTTCTTGAAGTGGTGGCCTAACTACGGCTACACTAGAAGAACAGTATTTGGTATCTGCGC
TCTGCTGAAGCCAGTTACCTTCGGAAAAAGAGTTGGTAGCTCTTGATCCGGCAAACAAACCACCGCTGGT
AGCGGTGGTTTTTTTGTTTGCAAGCAGCAGATTACGCGCAGAAAAAAAGGATCTCAAGAAGATCCTTTGA
TCTTTTCTACGGGGTCTGACGCTCAGTGGAACGAAAACTCACGTTAAGGGATTTTGGTCATGAGATTATC
AAAAAGGATCTTCACCTAGATCCTTTTAAATTAAAAATGAAGTTTTAAATCAATCTAAAGTATATATGAG
TAAACTTGGTCTGACAGTTACCAATGCTTAATCAGTGAGGCACCTATCTCAGCGATCTGTCTATTTCGTT
CATCCATAGTTGCCTGACTCCCCGTCGTGTAGATAACTACGATACGGGAGGGCTTACCATCTGGCCCCAG
TGCTGCAATGATACCGCGAGAACCACGCTCACCGGCTCCAGATTTATCAGCAATAAACCAGCCAGCCGGA
AGGGCCGAGCGCAGAAGTGGTCCTGCAACTTTATCCGCCTCCATCCAGTCTATTAATTGTTGCCGGGAAG
CTAGAGTAAGTAGTTCGCCAGTTAATAGTTTGCGCAACGTTGTTGCCATTGCTACAGGCATCGTGGTGTC
ACGCTCGTCGTTTGGTATGGCTTCATTCAGCTCCGGTTCCCAACGATCAAGGCGAGTTACATGATCCCCC
ATGTTGTGCAAAAAAGCGGTTAGCTCCTTCGGTCCTCCGATCGTTGTCAGAAGTAAGTTGGCCGCAGTGT
TATCACTCATGGTTATGGCAGCACTGCATAATTCTCTTACTGTCATGCCATCCGTAAGATGCTTTTCTGT
GACTGGTGAGTACTCAACCAAGTCATTCTGAGAATAGTGTATGCGGCGACCGAGTTGCTCTTGCCCGGCG
TCAATACGGGATAATACCGCGCCACATAGCAGAACTTTAAAAGTGCTCATCATTGGAAAACGTTCTTCGG
GGCGAAAACTCTCAAGGATCTTACCGCTGTTGAGATCCAGTTCGATGTAACCCACTCGTGCACCCAACTG
ATCTTCAGCATCTTTTACTTTCACCAGCGTTTCTGGGTGAGCAAAAACAGGAAGGCAAAATGCCGCAAAA
AAGGGAATAAGGGCGACACGGAAATGTTGAATACTCATACTCTTCCTTTTTCAATATTATTGAAGCATTT
ATCAAGGTTATTGTCTCATGAGCGGATACATATTTGAATGTATTTAGAAAAATAAACAAATAGGGGTTCC
GCGCACGAATTGGCCAGCGCTGCCATTTTTGGGGTGAGGCCGTTCGCGGCCGAGGGGCGCAGCCCCTGGG
GGGATGGGAGGCCCGCGTTAGCGGGCCGGGAGGGTTCGAGAAGGGGGGGCACCCCCCTTCGGCGTGCGCG
GTCACGCGCACAGGGCGCAGCCCTGGTTAAAAACAAGGTTTATAAATATTGGTTTAAAAGCAGGTTAAAA
GACAGGTTAGCGGTGGCCGAAAAACGGGCGGAAACCCTTGCAAATGCTGGATTTTCTGCCTGTGGACAGC
CCCTCAAATGTCAATAGGTGCGCCCCTCATCTGTCAGCACTCTGCCCCTCAAGTGTCAAGGATCGCGCCC
CTCATCTGTCAGTAGTCGCGCCCCTCAAGTGTCAATACCGCAGGGCACTTATCCCCAGGCTTGTCCACAT
CATCTGTGGGAAACTCGCGTAAAATCAGGCGTTTTCGCCGATTTGCGAGGCTGGCCAGCTCCACGTCGCC
GGCCGAAATCGAGCCTGCCCCTCATCTGTCAACGCCGCGCCGGGTGAGTCGGCCCCTCAAGTGTCAACGT
CCGCCCCTCATCTGTCAGTGAGGGCCAAGTTTTCCGCGAGGTATCCACAACGCCGGCGGCCGCGGTGTCT
CGCACACGGCTTCGACGGCGTTTCTGGCGCGTTTGCAGGGC
Features (pLannotate 1.2.2; 14 found; start..end, strand, type, name):
    142..166     +  misc_feature   LB T-DNA repeat: left border repeat from nopaline C58 T-DNA
    352..697     +  promoter       CaMV 35S promoter: strong constitutive promoter from cauliflower mosaic virus
    649..695     +  promoter       minimal CaMV 35S promoter: minimal 35S promoter from cauliflower mosaic virus
    726..779     +  misc_feature   TMV Ω: translational enhancer from the tobacco mosaic virus 5'-leader sequence (Gallie et al., 1988)
    788..967     +  CDS            rbcS (fragment): RBS_NICBE - Experimental evidence at protein level: Swiss-Prot protein existence level 1. (Microbial infection) Required for tobamovirus movement (e.g. tobacco mosaic virus (TMV)). From Nicotiana benthamiana.
    965..2098    +  CDS            8HGO: 8HGO_CATRO - Also known as ADH10 From Catharanthus roseus (Madagascar periwinkle) (Vinca rosea).
   2136..2310    +  polyA_signal   CaMV poly(A) signal: cauliflower mosaic virus polyadenylation signal
   2355..2379    +  misc_feature   RB T-DNA repeat: right border repeat from nopaline C58 T-DNA
   2491..2511    -  CDS            TetR (fragment): tetracycline resistance regulatory protein; tetR
   2538..3683    -  CDS            trfA: TRFA_ECOLX - Experimental evidence at protein level: Swiss-Prot protein existence level 1. Also involved in plasmid copy number control, promoting intermolecular coupling of protein bound iterons at oriV, which inhibits replication initiation. From Escherichia coli.
   4019..4607    -  rep_origin     ori: high-copy-number ColE1/pMB1/pBR322/pUC origin of replication
   4778..5638    -  CDS            AmpR: β-lactamase; bla; confers resistance to ampicillin, carbenicillin, and related antibiotics
   5639..5743    -  promoter       AmpR promoter: bla
   5830..50      -  rep_origin     oriV (across the origin): incP origin of replication
