[The description below was written by a language model from this plasmid's Addgene catalogue record and pLannotate feature annotations shown in this document.]
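Description:
pEPQD1CB0116 is a MoClo (Golden Gate modular cloning) Level 1 plasmid, built in the position 5 acceptor backbone pICH47772, that carries a single plant transcriptional unit for 8-hydroxygeraniol oxidoreductase (CrGOR, also annotated 8HGO) from Catharanthus roseus. It is a binary-type vector: the expression cassette lies between nopaline-type left and right T-DNA border repeats, so it can be transferred into plant cells by Agrobacterium. The backbone combines a high-copy ColE1/pUC-type origin for propagation in E. coli with the broad-host-range IncP oriV and its initiator gene trfA, which support replication in Agrobacterium. Selection in bacteria is by ampicillin resistance (β-lactamase with its own promoter). A very short TetR fragment is also annotated and appears to be a backbone remnant. No plant selectable marker is annotated within the T-DNA, which fits the stated purpose of transient expression.

Within the T-DNA, a short CaMV 35S promoter followed by the tobacco mosaic virus Ω leader, a translational enhancer, drives the coding sequence, and the CaMV 35S polyadenylation signal terminates the unit. The reading frame begins with a fragment matching the Nicotiana benthamiana Rubisco small subunit (rbcS), which corresponds to the chloroplast transit peptide named in the record. It is fused to the N-terminus of the CrGOR sequence so that the enzyme is directed to the plastid. As a position 5 Level 1 module, the unit can be used directly or assembled with units from other positions into multigene constructs. The associated work concerns reconstitution of monoterpene indole alkaloid biosynthesis in Nicotiana benthamiana, where this enzyme supplies one early step of the pathway.
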