Addgene plasmid #177048: pEPQD1CB0116
Purpose: MoClo Level 1, position 5, transcriptional unit for transient expression of 8-hydroxygeraniol oxidoreductase (CrGOR) from Catharanthus roseus driven by 35S promoter; contains a chloroplast transit peptide
Depositing lab: Nicola Patron. Depositing organization: Earlham Institute. Publication: Reconstitution of monoterpene indole alkaloid biosynthesis in genome engineered Nicotiana benthamiana. Dudley QM, Jo S, Guerrero DAS, Chhetry M, Smedley MA, Harwood WA, Sherden NH, O'Connor SE, Caputi L, Patron NJ. Commun Biol. 2022 Sep 10;5(1):949. doi: 10.1038/s42003-022-03904-w. PubMed 36088516.
Backbone
  Vector backbone: pICH47772
  Vector type: Synthetic Biology
Growth in bacteria
  Bacterial resistance: Ampicillin, 100 μg/mL
  Growth temperature: 37°C
  Growth strain: DH5alpha
  Copy number: High Copy
Gene/Insert
  Gene/Insert name: 8-hydroxygeraniol oxidoreductase (CrGOR) from Catharanthus roseus (alt name: P5_35SshortTMV-cTP_Cr8HGO/GOR-35Sterm)
  Species: Other
  Cloning method: Restriction Enzyme; 5′ cloning site Unknown (unknown if destroyed); 3′ cloning site Unknown (unknown if destroyed)
  Sequencing primers: 5′ CTGGTGGCAGGATATATTGTGGTG; 3′ GAACCCTGTGGTTGGCATGCACATAC
Terms and licenses: Academic/Nonprofit Terms; Industry Terms: Not Available to Industry
How to cite: pEPQD1CB0116 was a gift from Nicola Patron (Addgene plasmid # 177048 ; http://n2t.net/addgene:177048 ; RRID:Addgene_177048)
